Addgene plasmid #193037: pCA528 IST1 L328D,L355A (316-366)(C-Cys)
Purpose: Bacterial expression plasmid for IST1 (316-366) with C-terminal Cysteine for fluorescence polarization binding assays. Contains L328D and L355A mutations that diminishes binding to MIT domains.
Depositing lab: Wesley Sundquist. Depositing organization: University of Utah. Publication: The Calpain-7 protease functions together with the ESCRT-III protein IST1 within the midbody to regulate the timing and completion of abscission. Paine EL, Skalicky JJ, Whitby FG, Mackay DR, Ullman KS, Hill CP, Sundquist WI. Elife. 2023 Sep 29;12:e84515. doi: 10.7554/eLife.84515. PubMed 37772788.
Backbone
  Vector backbone: pCA528
  Vector type: Bacterial Expression
Growth in bacteria
  Bacterial resistance: Kanamycin, 50 μg/mL
  Growth temperature: 37°C
  Growth strain: DH5alpha
  Copy number: Low Copy
Gene/Insert
  Gene/Insert name: IST1 (alt name: KIAA0174)
  Species: H. sapiens (human)
  Insert size (bp): 153
  Mutation: L328D, L355A, Residues 316-366, Non-native C-terminal Cysteine
  GenBank ID: NM_001270975.2
  Entrez Gene: IST1 (a.k.a. CHMP8, OLC1)
  Promoter: T7
  Tag / fusion protein: 6xHis-Sumo (N terminal on backbone)
  Cloning method: Gibson Cloning
  Sequencing primers: 5′ T7 For; 3′ T7 Rev
Terms and licenses: Academic/Nonprofit Terms; Industry Terms: Not Available to Industry
How to cite: pCA528 IST1 L328D,L355A (316-366)(C-Cys) was a gift from Wesley Sundquist (Addgene plasmid # 193037 ; http://n2t.net/addgene:193037 ; RRID:Addgene_193037)
