[The description below was written by a language model from this plasmid's Addgene catalogue record and pLannotate feature annotations shown in this document.]
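Description:
pCA528 IST1 L328D,L355A (316-366)(C-Cys) is a bacterial expression plasmid of about 5.8 kb, built on the pCA528 backbone. It produces a short C-terminal fragment of human IST1, an ESCRT-III-like protein involved in cytokinetic abscission. The backbone has a pET-like layout: a ColE1/pBR322-type origin with the bom site and the rop gene, consistent with the low copy number listed in the record, an f1 phage origin, and an aminoglycoside phosphotransferase gene for kanamycin selection. Short annotated tetracycline-resistance fragments appear to be non-functional remnants of the pBR322 lineage.

Expression is driven by a T7 promoter followed by a lac operator and the T7 gene 10 ribosome binding site. The plasmid also carries lacI, so transcription is repressed until induced with IPTG in a host that supplies T7 RNA polymerase, and it ends at a T7 terminator. The open reading frame encodes an N-terminal 6xHis-SUMO tag (yeast SMT3) for affinity purification and protease removal. The His portion is recorded in the catalogue fields but is not annotated separately in the feature table. The tag is fused to the 153 bp insert encoding IST1 residues 316-366, which was introduced by Gibson cloning. A non-native C-terminal cysteine is appended, presumably as a site for attaching a fluorophore, for fluorescence polarization binding assays. The L328D and L355A substitutions diminish binding to MIT domains, so this peptide would suit use as a binding-deficient comparison, although the record does not say so explicitly. A His-tag fragment and a T7 gene 10-derived fragment annotated downstream of the insert look like vector remnants. Whether they are translated is not stated, although a C-terminal cysteine implies the reading frame stops before them.
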