Features (pLannotate 1.2.2; 20 found; start..end, strand, type, name):
     12..440     +  rep_origin     f1 ori (sequence partly withheld): f1 bacteriophage origin of replication; arrow indicates direction of (+) strand synthesis
    493..550     +  promoter       AmpR promoter (fragment): bla
    559..1374    -  CDS            KanR: aminoglycoside phosphotransferase; aph(3')-Ia; confers resistance to kanamycin in bacteria or G418 (Geneticin®) in eukaryotes
   1496..2084    +  rep_origin     ori: high-copy-number ColE1/pMB1/pBR322/pUC origin of replication
   2270..2409    -  misc_feature   bom: basis of mobility region from pBR322
   2511..2702    -  CDS            rop: Rop protein, which maintains plasmids at low copy number; rop
   2719..3099    +  CDS            YPB1_ECOLX: Protein predicted: Swiss-Prot protein existence level 4. From Escherichia coli.
   3171..3462    -  CDS            TcR (fragment): tetracycline efflux protein; tet; confers resistance to tetracycline
   3477..3498    -  protein_bind   CAP binding site: CAP binding activates transcription in the presence of cAMP. E. coli catabolite activator protein
   3511..4593    -  CDS            lacI: lac repressor; lacI; The lac repressor binds to the lac operator to inhibit transcription in E. coli. This inhibition can be relieved by adding lactose or isopropyl-β-D-thiogalactopyranoside (IPTG).
   4594..4671    -  promoter       lacI promoter: lacI
   4679..4958    -  CDS            TcR (fragment): tetracycline efflux protein; tet; confers resistance to tetracycline
   4980..4998    +  promoter       T7 promoter: promoter for bacteriophage T7 RNA polymerase
   4999..5023    +  protein_bind   lac operator: The lac repressor binds to the lac operator to inhibit transcription in E. coli. This inhibition can be relieved by adding lactose or isopropyl-β-D-thiogalactopyranoside (IPTG). lac repressor encoded by lacI
   5038..5060    +  RBS            RBS: efficient ribosome binding site from bacteriophage T7 gene 10 (Olins and Rangwala, 1989)
   5095..5385    +  CDS            SUMO: cleavable ubiquitin-like protein tag; S. cerevisiae SMT3 (truncated)
   5389..5541    +  CDS            IST1 (fragment): IST1_HUMAN - Also known as KIAA0174. Experimental evidence at protein level: Swiss-Prot protein existence level 1. ESCRT-III-like protein involved in specific functions of the ESCRT machinery. Is required for efficient abscission during cytokinesis, but not for HIV-1 budding. The involvement in the MVB pathway is not established. Involved in recruiting VPS4A and/or VPS4B to the midbody of dividing cells (PubMed:19129479, PubMed:19129480). During late anaphase, involved in nuclear envelope reassembly and mitotic spindle disassembly together with the ESCRT-III complex: IST1 acts by mediating the
   5597..5614    +  CDS            9xHis (fragment): 9xHis affinity tag
   5624..5673    +  CDS            SET1 (fragment): solubility-enhancement tag derived from T7 phage gene 10B
   5681..5728    +  terminator     T7 terminator: transcription terminator for bacteriophage T7 RNA polymerase
>Addgene plasmid #193037 | pCA528 IST1 L328D,L355A (316-366)(C-Cys) | addgene full sequence | sequence record 379006 | Addgene NGS Result
TGGCGAATGGG
[124 nt withheld, positions 12-135]
C
[91 nt withheld, positions 137-227]
A
[49 nt withheld, positions 229-277]
CCTTTGACGTTGGAGTCCACGTTCTTT
[37 nt withheld, positions 305-341]
ACCCTATCTCGGTCTATTCTTTTGATTTATAAGGGATTTTGCCGATTTCGGCCTATTGGTTAAAAAATGA
GCTGATTTAACAAAAATTTAACGCGAATTTTAACAAAATATTAACGCTTACAATTTAGGTGGCACTTTTC
GGGGAAATGTGCGCGGAACCCCTATTTGTTTATTTTTCTAAATACATTCAAATATGTATCCGCTCATGAA
TTAATTCTTAGAAAAACTCATCGAGCATCAAATGAAACTGCAATTTATTCATATCAGGATTATCAATACC
ATATTTTTGAAAAAGCCGTTTCTGTAATGAAGGAGAAAACTCACCGAGGCAGTTCCATAGGATGGCAAGA
TCCTGGTATCGGTCTGCGATTCCGACTCGTCCAACATCAATACAACCTATTAATTTCCCCTCGTCAAAAA
TAAGGTTATCAAGTGAGAAATCACCATGAGTGACGACTGAATCCGGTGAGAATGGCAAAAGTTTATGCAT
TTCTTTCCAGACTTGTTCAACAGGCCAGCCATTACGCTCGTCATCAAAATCACTCGCATCAACCAAACCG
TTATTCATTCGTGATTGCGCCTGAGCGAGACGAAATACGCGATCGCTGTTAAAAGGACAATTACAAACAG
GAATCGAATGCAACCGGCGCAGGAACACTGCCAGCGCATCAACAATATTTTCACCTGAATCAGGATATTC
TTCTAATACCTGGAATGCTGTTTTCCCGGGGATCGCAGTGGTGAGTAACCATGCATCATCAGGAGTACGG
ATAAAATGCTTGATGGTCGGAAGAGGCATAAATTCCGTCAGCCAGTTTAGTCTGACCATCTCATCTGTAA
CATCATTGGCAACGCTACCTTTGCCATGTTTCAGAAACAACTCTGGCGCATCGGGCTTCCCATACAATCG
ATAGATTGTCGCACCTGATTGCCCGACATTATCGCGAGCCCATTTATACCCATATAAATCAGCATCCATG
TTGGAATTTAATCGCGGCCTAGAGCAAGACGTTTCCCGTTGAATATGGCTCATAACACCCCTTGTATTAC
TGTTTATGTAAGCAGACAGTTTTATTGTTCATGACCAAAATCCCTTAACGTGAGTTTTCGTTCCACTGAG
CGTCAGACCCCGTAGAAAAGATCAAAGGATCTTCTTGAGATCCTTTTTTTCTGCGCGTAATCTGCTGCTT
GCAAACAAAAAAACCACCGCTACCAGCGGTGGTTTGTTTGCCGGATCAAGAGCTACCAACTCTTTTTCCG
AAGGTAACTGGCTTCAGCAGAGCGCAGATACCAAATACTGTCCTTCTAGTGTAGCCGTAGTTAGGCCACC
ACTTCAAGAACTCTGTAGCACCGCCTACATACCTCGCTCTGCTAATCCTGTTACCAGTGGCTGCTGCCAG
TGGCGATAAGTCGTGTCTTACCGGGTTGGACTCAAGACGATAGTTACCGGATAAGGCGCAGCGGTCGGGC
TGAACGGGGGGTTCGTGCACACAGCCCAGCTTGGAGCGAACGACCTACACCGAACTGAGATACCTACAGC
GTGAGCTATGAGAAAGCGCCACGCTTCCCGAAGGGAGAAAGGCGGACAGGTATCCGGTAAGCGGCAGGGT
CGGAACAGGAGAGCGCACGAGGGAGCTTCCAGGGGGAAACGCCTGGTATCTTTATAGTCCTGTCGGGTTT
CGCCACCTCTGACTTGAGCGTCGATTTTTGTGATGCTCGTCAGGGGGGCGGAGCCTATGGAAAAACGCCA
GCAACGCGGCCTTTTTACGGTTCCTGGCCTTTTGCTGGCCTTTTGCTCACATGTTCTTTCCTGCGTTATC
CCCTGATTCTGTGGATAACCGTATTACCGCCTTTGAGTGAGCTGATACCGCTCGCCGCAGCCGAACGACC
GAGCGCAGCGAGTCAGTGAGCGAGGAAGCGGAAGAGCGCCTGATGCGGTATTTTCTCCTTACGCATCTGT
GCGGTATTTCACACCGCAATGGTGCACTCTCAGTACAATCTGCTCTGATGCCGCATAGTTAAGCCAGTAT
ACACTCCGCTATCGCTACGTGACTGGGTCATGGCTGCGCCCCGACACCCGCCAACACCCGCTGACGCGCC
CTGACGGGCTTGTCTGCTCCCGGCATCCGCTTACAGACAAGCTGTGACCGTCTCCGGGAGCTGCATGTGT
CAGAGGTTTTCACCGTCATCACCGAAACGCGCGAGGCAGCTGCGGTAAAGCTCATCAGCGTGGTCGTGAA
GCGATTCACAGATGTCTGCCTGTTCATCCGCGTCCAGCTCGTTGAGTTTCTCCAGAAGCGTTAATGTCTG
GCTTCTGATAAAGCGGGCCATGTTAAGGGCGGTTTTTTCCTGTTTGGTCACTGATGCCTCCGTGTAAGGG
GGATTTCTGTTCATGGGGGTAATGATACCGATGAAACGAGAGAGGATGCTCACGATACGGGTTACTGATG
ATGAACATGCCCGGTTACTGGAACGTTGTGAGGGTAAACAACTGGCGGTATGGATGCGGCGGGACCAGAG
AAAAATCACTCAGGGTCAATGCCAGCGCTTCGTTAATACAGATGTAGGTGTTCCACAGGGTAGCCAGCAG
CATCCTGCGATGCAGATCCGGAACATAATGGTGCAGGGCGCTGACTTCCGCGTTTCCAGACTTTACGAAA
CACGGAAACCGAAGACCATTCATGTTGTTGCTCAGGTCGCAGACGTTTTGCAGCAGCAGTCGCTTCACGT
TCGCTCGCGTATCGGTGATTCATTCTGCTAACCAGTAAGGCAACCCCGCCAGCCTAGCCGGGTCCTCAAC
GACAGGAGCACGATCATGCGCACCCGTGGGGCCGCCATGCCGGCGATAATGGCCTGCTTCTCGCCGAAAC
GTTTGGTGGCGGGACCAGTGACGAAGGCTTGAGCGAGGGCGTGCAAGATTCCGAATACCGCAAGCGACAG
GCCGATCATCGTCGCGCTCCAGCGAAAGCGGTCCTCGCCGAAAATGACCCAGAGCGCTGCCGGCACCTGT
CCTACGAGTTGCATGATAAAGAAGACAGTCATAAGTGCGGCGACGATAGTCATGCCCCGCGCCCACCGGA
AGGAGCTGACTGGGTTGAAGGCTCTCAAGGGCATCGGTCGAGATCCCGGTGCCTAATGAGTGAGCTAACT
TACATTAATTGCGTTGCGCTCACTGCCCGCTTTCCAGTCGGGAAACCTGTCGTGCCAGCTGCATTAATGA
ATCGGCCAACGCGCGGGGAGAGGCGGTTTGCGTATTGGGCGCCAGGGTGGTTTTTCTTTTCACCAGTGAG
ACGGGCAACAGCTGATTGCCCTTCACCGCCTGGCCCTGAGAGAGTTGCAGCAAGCGGTCCACGCTGGTTT
GCCCCAGCAGGCGAAAATCCTGTTTGATGGTGGTTAACGGCGGGATATAACATGAGCTGTCTTCGGTATC
GTCGTATCCCACTACCGAGATATCCGCACCAACGCGCAGCCCGGACTCGGTAATGGCGCGCATTGCGCCC
AGCGCCATCTGATCGTTGGCAACCAGCATCGCAGTGGGAACGATGCCCTCATTCAGCATTTGCATGGTTT
GTTGAAAACCGGACATGGCACTCCAGTCGCCTTCCCGTTCCGCTATCGGCTGAATTTGATTGCGAGTGAG
ATATTTATGCCAGCCAGCCAGACGCAGACGCGCCGAGACAGAACTTAATGGGCCCGCTAACAGCGCGATT
TGCTGGTGACCCAATGCGACCAGATGCTCCACGCCCAGTCGCGTACCGTCTTCATGGGAGAAAATAATAC
TGTTGATGGGTGTCTGGTCAGAGACATCAAGAAATAACGCCGGAACATTAGTGCAGGCAGCTTCCACAGC
AATGGCATCCTGGTCATCCAGCGGATAGTTAATGATCAGCCCACTGACGCGTTGCGCGAGAAGATTGTGC
ACCGCCGCTTTACAGGCTTCGACGCCGCTTCGTTCTACCATCGACACCACCACGCTGGCACCCAGTTGAT
CGGCGCGAGATTTAATCGCCGCGACAATTTGCGACGGCGCGTGCAGGGCCAGACTGGAGGTGGCAACGCC
AATCAGCAACGACTGTTTGCCCGCCAGTTGTTGTGCCACGCGGTTGGGAATGTAATTCAGCTCCGCCATC
GCCGCTTCCACTTTTTCCCGCGTTTTCGCAGAAACGTGGCTGGCCTGGTTCACCACGCGGGAAACGGTCT
GATAAGAGACACCGGCATACTCTGCGACATCGTATAACGTTACTGGTTTCACATTCACCACCCTGAATTG
ACTCTCTTCCGGGCGCTATCATGCCATACCGCGAAAGGTTTTGCGCCATTCGATGGTGTCCGGGATCTCG
ACGCTCTCCCTTATGCGACTCCTGCATTAGGAAGCAGCCCAGTAGTAGGTTGAGGCCGTTGAGCACCGCC
GCCGCAAGGAATGGTGCATGCAAGGAGATGGCGCCCAACAGTCCCCCGGCCACGGGGCCTGCCACCATAC
CCACGCCGAAACAAGCGCTCATGAGCCCGAAGTGGCGAGCCCGATCTTCCCCATCGGTGATGTCGGCGAT
ATAGGCGCCAGCAACCGCACCTGTGGCGCCGGTGATGCCGGCCACGATGCGTCCGGCGTAGAGGATCGAG
ATCTCGATCCCGCGAAATTAATACGACTCACTATAGGGGAATTGTGAGCGGATAACAATTCCCCTCTAGA
AATAATTTTGTTTAACTTTAAGAAGGAGATATACATATGGGTCATCACCATCATCACCATGGTTCGGACT
CAGAAGTCAATCAAGAAGCTAAGCCAGAGGTCAAGCCAGAAGTCAAGCCTGAGACTCACATCAATTTAAA
GGTGTCCGATGGATCTTCAGAGATCTTCTTCAAGATCAAAAAGACCACTCCTTTAAGAAGGCTGATGGAA
GCGTTCGCTAAAAGACAGGGTAAGGAAATGGACTCCTTAAGATTCTTGTACGACGGTATTAGAATTCAAG
CTGATCAGACCCCTGAAGATTTGGACATGGAGGATAACGATATTATTGAGGCTCACAGAGAACAGATTGG
TGGTGGTCCTGCAGATAACTATGACAACTTTGTCCTACCAGAGGATCCATCTGTGCCAGACACACTACCA
ACTGCATCTGCTGGTGCCAGCACCTCAGCATCTGAAGACATTGACTTTGATGATGCTTCCCGGAGGTTTG
AAGAGCTGAAAAAGAAAACAGGCTGCTAGGGATCCGAATTCGAGCTCCGTCGACAAGCTTGCGGCCGCAC
TCGAGCACCACCACCACCACCACTGAGATCCGGCTGCTAACAAAGCCCGAAAGGAAGCTGAGTTGGCTGC
TGCCACCGCTGAGCAATAACTAGCATAACCCCTTGGGGCCTCTAAACGGGTCTTGAGGGGTTTTTTGCTG
AAAGGAGGAACTATATCCGGAT
